Addgene plasmid #30028: HL 2625 (=HL 716 + pHL 908)
Depositing lab: Han Lim. Depositing organization: University of California, Berkeley. Publication: Disruption of small RNA signaling caused by competition for Hfq. Hussein R, Lim HN. Proc Natl Acad Sci U S A. 2011 Jan 18;108(3):1110-5. doi: 10.1073/pnas.1010082108. Epub 2010 Dec 28. PubMed 21189298.
Backbone
  Vector backbone: ColE (from pZ system) + AmpR
  Backbone manufacturer: Lim Lab (modified from Rolf Lutz and Hermann Bujard, 1997)
  Backbone size w/o insert (bp): 2000
  Vector type: Bacterial Expression, Synthetic Biology
Growth in bacteria
  Bacterial resistance: Ampicillin, 100 μg/mL
  Growth temperature: 37°C
  Growth strain: HL 716
  Copy number: High Copy
Gene/Insert
  Gene/Insert name: pLlacO-1:RhyB::mCherry, pLtetO-1m9:sodB::gfp
  Species: E. coli
  Insert size (bp): 2600
  Tag / fusion protein: mCherry, GFP (C terminal on backbone)
  Cloning method: Restriction Enzyme; 5′ cloning site AatII (not destroyed); 3′ cloning site ApaI (not destroyed)
  Sequencing primers: 5′ ctcatgagcggatacat atttgaa; 3′ agctgatacc gctcgccgca gccgaacg
Terms and licenses: Academic/Nonprofit Terms; Industry Terms: Not Available to Industry
Depositor comments: Please note that this plasmid may require a unique bacterial strain, so make sure to confirm that you can also obtain the appropriate growth strain. Please contact us or contact our distributors if you have any questions.
How to cite: HL 2625 (=HL 716 + pHL 908) was a gift from Han Lim (Addgene plasmid # 30028 ; http://n2t.net/addgene:30028 ; RRID:Addgene_30028)
