[The description below was written by a language model from this plasmid's Addgene catalogue record.]
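Description:
HL 2625 is the designation for E. coli strain HL 716 carrying plasmid pHL 908, a bacterial expression and synthetic-biology construct built on a modified pZ-system backbone. The roughly 2 kb backbone supplies a ColE-type origin of replication, giving high copy number, and an ampicillin resistance marker for selection. The record notes that the plasmid is maintained in the HL 716 host and may depend on that particular strain background, although it does not say which features of the strain are required.

The approximately 2.6 kb insert, cloned between AatII and ApaI sites that both remain intact, holds two independently regulated cassettes of E. coli origin. In the first, the PLlacO-1 promoter, a lac operator-controlled synthetic promoter from the pZ series, drives the small RNA RyhB (written "RhyB" in the record) linked to mCherry. In the second, a variant tet operator-controlled promoter labelled PLtetO-1m9 drives a sodB::gfp fusion. sodB mRNA is a well-known target of RyhB, which acts with the RNA chaperone Hfq to repress it, so the design places the regulator and its target under separate inducible control. The red signal presumably reports output from the sRNA cassette, while green fluorescence reports target expression. The record does not state the exact architecture of the RyhB::mCherry junction, nor does it define the m9 promoter modification.

The associated work concerns disruption of small RNA signalling through competition for Hfq, consistent with using this construct to measure quantitatively how RyhB levels silence sodB in living cells. No feature table was provided, so details such as terminators and ribosome binding sites are not documented.
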