>Addgene plasmid #30028 | HL 2625 (=HL 716 + pHL 908) | addgene partial sequence | sequence record 35322 | 30028 with mCherry-R
CCTCGCCCTCGATCTCGAACTCGTGGCCGTTCACGGAGCCCTCCATGTGCACCTTGAAGCGCATGAACTC
CTTGATGATGGCCATGTTATCCTCCTCGCCCTTGCTCACCATCGTACGTTTCTCCTCTTTAATAAGCTTG
TGGATAAATTGAGAACGAAAGATCAAAAAAAAAGCCAGCACCCGGCTGGCTAAGTAATACTGGAAGCAAT
GTGAGCAATGTCGTGCTTTCAGGTTCTCCGCGAGGGTCTTCCTGATCGCCCCGGGAGTATCTTGTTATCC
GCTCACAATGTCAATGTTATCCGCTCACATTTATGGATCCTGAGCGGATACATATTTGAATGTATTTAGA
AAAATAAACAAAAGAGTTTGTAGAAACGCAAAAAGGCCATCCGTCAGGATGGCCTTCTGCTTAATTTGAT
GCCTGGCAGTTTATGGCGGGCGTCCTGCCCGCCACCCTCCGGGCCGTTGCTTCGCAACGTTCAAATCCGC
TCCCGGCGGATTTGTCCTACTCAGGAGAGCGTTCACCGACAAACAACAGATAAAACGAAAGGCCCAGTCT
TTCGACTGAGCCTTTCGTTTTATTTGATGCCTGGCAGTTCCCTACTCTCGCATGGGGAGACCCCACACTA
CCATCGGCGCTACGGCGTTTCACTTCTGAGTTCGGCATGGGGTCAGGTGGGACCACCGCGCTACTGCCGC
CAGGCAAATTCTGTTTTATCAGACCGCTTCTGCGTTCTGATTTAATCTGTATCAGGCTGAAAATCTTCTC
TCATCCGCCAAAACAGCCAAGCTAGCTTTTATTTGTAGAGCTCATCCATGCCATGTGTAATCCCAGCAGC
TGTTACAAACTCAAGAAGGACCATGTGGTCTCTCTT
