>Addgene plasmid #30028 | HL 2625 (=HL 716 + pHL 908) | depositor partial sequence | sequence record 35680 | vector backbone, ColE (from pZ system) + AmpR
CCCGGGGGATCCCATGGTACGCGTGCTAGAGGCATCAAATAAAACGAAAGGCTCAGTCGAAAGACTGGGC
CTTTCGTTTTATCTGTTGTTTGTCGGTGAACGCTCTCCTGAGTAGGACAAATCCGCCGCCCTAGACCTAG
GCGTTCGGCTGCGGCGAGCGGTATCAGCTCACTCAAAGGCGGTAATACGGTTATCCACAGAATCAGGGGA
TAACGCAGGAAAGAACATGTGAGCAAAAGGCCAGCAAAAGGCCAGGAACCGTAAAAAGGCCGCGTTGCTG
GCGTTTTTCCATAGGCTCCGCCCCCCTGACGAGCATCACAAAAATCGACGCTCAAGTCAGAGGTGGCGAA
ACCCGACAGGACTATAAAGATACCAGGCGTTTCCCCCTGGAAGCTCCCTCGTGCGCTCTCCTGTTCCGAC
CCTGCCGCTTACCGGATACCTGTCCGCCTTTCTCCCTTCGGGAAGCGTGGCGCTTTCTCAATGCTCACGC
TGTAGGTATCTCAGTTCGGTGTAGGTCGTTCGCTCCAAGCTGGGCTGTGTGCACGAACCCCCCGTTCAGC
CCGACCGCTGCGCCTTATCCGGTAACTATCGTCTTGAGTCCAACCCGGTAAGACACGACTTATCGCCACT
GGCAGCAGCCACTGGTAACAGGATTAGCAGAGCGAGGTATGTAGGCGGTGCTACAGAGTTCTTGAAGTGG
TGGCCTAACTACGGCTACACTAGAAGGACAGTATTTGGTATCTGCGCTCTGCTGAAGCCAGTTACCTTCG
GAAAAAGAGTTGGTAGCTCTTGATCCGGCAAACAAACCACCGCTGGTAGCGGTGGTTTTTTTGTTTGCAA
GCAGCAGATTACGCGCAGAAAAAAAGGATCTCAAGAAGATCCTTTGATCTTTTCTACGGGGTCTGACGCT
CAGTGGAACGAAAACTCACGTTAAGGGATTTTGGTCATGACTAGTGCTTGGATTCTCACCAATAAAAAAC
GCCCGGCGGCAACCGAGCGTTCTGAACAAATCCAGATGGAGTTCTGAGGTCATTACTGGATCTATCAACA
GGAGTCCAAGCGAGCTCGTAAACTTGGTCTGACAGTTACCAATGCTTAATCAGTGAGGCACCTATCTCAG
CGATCTGTCTATTTCGTTCATCCATAGTTGCCTGACTCCCCGTCGTGTAGATAACTACGATACGGGAGGG
CTTACCATCTGGCCCCAGTGCTGCAATGATACCGCGAGACCCACGCTCACCGGCTCCAGATTTATCAGCA
ATAAACCAGCCAGCCGGAAGGGCCGAGCGCAGAAGTGGTCCTGCAACTTTATCCGCCTCCATCCAGTCTA
TTAATTGTTGCCGGGAAGCTAGAGTAAGTAGTTCGCCAGTTAATAGTTTGCGCAACGTTGTTGCCATTGC
TACAGGCATCGTGGTGTCACGCTCGTCGTTTGGTATGGCTTCATTCAGCTCCGGTTCCCAACGATCAAGG
CGAGTTACATGATCCCCCATGTTGTGCAAAAAAGCGGTTAGCTCCTTCGGTCCTCCGATCGTTGTCAGAA
GTAAGTTGGCCGCAGTGTTATCACTCATGGTTATGGCAGCACTGCATAATTCTCTTACTGTCATGCCATC
CGTAAGATGCTTTTCTGTGACTGGTGAGTACTCAACCAAGTCATTCTGAGAATAGTGTATGCGGCGACCG
AGTTGCTCTTGCCCGGCGTCAATACGGGATAATACCGCGCCACATAGCAGAACTTTAAAAGTGCTCATCA
TTGGAAAACGTTCTTCGGGGCGAAAACTCTCAAGGATCTTACCGCTGTTGAGATCCAGTTCGATGTAACC
CACTCGTGCACCCAACTGATCTTCAGCATCTTTTACTTTCACCAGCGTTTCTGGGTGAGCAAAAACAGGA
AGGCAAAATGCCGCAAAAAAGGGAATAAGGGCGACACGGAAATGTTGAATACTCATACTCTTCCTTTTTC
AATATTATTGAAGCATTTATCAGGGTTATTGTCTCATGAGCGGATACATATTTGAATGTATTTAGAAAAA
TAAACAAATAGGGGTTCCGCGCACATTTCCCCGAAAAGTGCCACCTGACGTC
