>Addgene plasmid #30028 | HL 2625 (=HL 716 + pHL 908) | depositor partial sequence | sequence record 35681 | rhyB
GCGATCAGGAAGACCCTCGCGGAGAACCTGAAAGCACGACATTGCTCACATTGCTTCCAGTATTACTTAG
CCAGCCGGGTGCTGGCTTTTTTTTTGATCTTTCGTTCTCAATTTATCCAC
