>Addgene plasmid #30028 | HL 2625 (=HL 716 + pHL 908) | depositor partial sequence | sequence record 35682 | sodB
CATACGCACAATAAGGCTATTGTACGTATGCAAATTAATAATAAAGGAGAGTAGCAATGTCATTCGAATT
ACCTGCACTACCATATGCTAAAGATGCTCTGGCACCGCACATTTCTGCGGAAACCATCGAGTATCACTAC
GGCAAGCACCATCAGACTTATGTCACTAACCTGAACAACCTGATTAAAGGTACCGCG
