>Addgene plasmid #30028 | HL 2625 (=HL 716 + pHL 908) | addgene partial sequence | sequence record 36730 | GFP-R 5'-CCATCTAATTCAACAAGAATTGGGACAAC-3'
ATGCTCGCGGTACCTTTAATCAGGTTGTTCAGGTTAGTGACATAAGTCTGATGGTGCTTGCCGTAGTGAT
ACTCGATGGTTTCCGCAGAAATGTGCGGTGCCAGAGCATCTTTAGCATATGGTAGTGCAGGTAATTCGAA
TGACATTGCTACTCTCCTTTATTATTAATTTGCATACGTACAATAGCCTTATTGTGCGTATGGTCGACAG
TCTCTCTATCACTGATAGGGATGTCAATCTCTATCACTGATAGGGACTCGAGGTGAAGACGAAAGGGCCT
CGTGATACGCCTATTTTTATAGGTTAATGTCATGATAATAATGGTTTCTTAGACGTCAGGTGGCACTTTT
CGGGGAAATGTGCGCGGAACCCCTATTTGTTTATTTTTCTAAATACATTCAAATATGTATCCGCTCATGA
GACAATAACCCTGATAAATGCTTCAATAATATTGAAAAAGGAAGAGTATGAGTATTCAACATTTCCGTGT
CGCCCTTATTCCCTTTTTTGCGGCATTTTGCCTTCCTGTTTTTGCTCACCCAGAAACGCTGGTGAAAGTA
AAAGATGCTGAAGATCAGTTGGGTGCACGAGTGGGTTACATCGAACTGGATCTCAACAGCGGTAAGATCC
TTGAGAGTTTTCGCCCCGAAGAACGTTTTCCAATGATGAGCACTTTTAAAGTTCTGCTATGTGGCGCGGT
ATTATCCCGTATTGACGCCGGGCAAGAGCAACTCGGTCGCCGCATACACTATTCTCAGAATGACTTGGTT
GAGTACTCACCAGTCACAGAAAAGCATCTTACGGATGGCATGACAGTAAGAGAATTATGCAGTGCTGCCA
TAACCATGAGTGATAACACTGCGGCCAACTTACTTCTGAC
